>Addgene plasmid #122496 | pStrep-9xEGFP-N1 | addgene full sequence | sequence record 238665 | Addgene NGS Result
CGTTACATAACTTACGGTAAATGGCCCGCCTGGCTGACCGCCCAACGACCCCCGCCCATTGACGTCAATA
ATGACGTATGTTCCCATAGTAACGCCAATAGGGACTTTCCATTGACGTCAATGGGTGGAGTATTTACGGT
AAACTGCCCACTTGGCAGTACATCAAGTGTATCATATGCCAAGTACGCCCCCTATTGACGTCAATGACGG
TAAATGGCCCGCCTGGCATTATGCCCAGTACATGACCTTATGGGACTTTCCTACTTGGCAGTACATCTAC
GTATTAGTCATCGCTATTACCATGGTGATGCGGTTTTGGCAGTACATCAATGGGCGTGGATAGCGGTTTG
ACTCACGGGGATTTCCAAGTCTCCACCCCATTGACGTCAATGGGAGTTTGTTTTGGCACCAAAATCAACG
GGACTTTCCAAAATGTCGTAACAACTCCGCCCCATTGACGCAAATGGGCGGTAGGCGTGTACGGTGGGAG
GTCTATATAAGCAGAGCTGGTTTAGTGAACCGTCAGATCCGCTAGCGCTACCGGACTCAGATCTCGAGCT
CAAGCTTGAAATCGAATTCCCGCGGGCCCGGGATCCAGCCACCATGAGCGCTTGGAGCCACCCGCAGTTC
GAAAAACGGGATCCACCGGTCGCCACCATGGTGAGCAAGGGCGAGGAGCTGTTCACCGGGGTGGTGCCCA
TCCTGGTCGAGCTGGACGGCGACGTAAACGGCCACAAGTTCAGCGTGTCCGGCGAGGGCGAGGGCGATGC
CACCTACGGCAAGCTGACCCTGAAGTTCATCTGCACCACCGGCAAGCTGCCCGTGCCCTGGCCCACCCTC
GTGACCACCCTGACCTACGGCGTGCAGTGCTTCAGCCGCTACCCCGACCACATGAAGCAGCACGACTTCT
TCAAGTCCGCCATGCCCGAAGGCTACGTCCAGGAGCGCACCATCTTCTTCAAGGACGACGGCAACTACAA
GACCCGCGCCGAGGTGAAGTTCGAGGGCGACACCCTGGTGAACCGCATCGAGCTGAAGGGCATCGACTTC
AAGGAGGACGGCAACATCCTGGGGCACAAGCTGGAGTACAACTACAACAGCCACAACGTCTATATCATGG
CCGACAAGCAGAAGAACGGCATCAAGGTGAACTTCAAGATCCGCCACAACATCGAGGACGGCAGCGTGCA
GCTCGCCGACCACTACCAGCAGAACACCCCCATCGGCGACGGCCCCGTGCTGCTGCCCGACAACCACTAC
CTGAGCACCCAGTCCGCCCTGAGCAAAGACCCCAACGAGAAGCGCGATCACATGGTCCTGCTGGAGTTCG
TGACCGCCGCCGGGATCACTCTCGGCATGGACGAGCTGTACAAGGGTCCGGTCGCCACCATGGTGAGCAA
GGGCGAGGAGCTGTTCACCGGGGTGGTGCCCATCCTGGTCGAGCTGGACGGCGACGTAAACGGCCACAAG
TTCAGCGTGTCCGGCGAGGGCGAGGGCGATGCCACCTACGGCAAGCTGACCCTGAAGTTCATCTGCACCA
CCGGCAAGCTGCCCGTGCCCTGGCCCACCCTCGTGACCACCCTGACCTACGGCGTGCAGTGCTTCAGCCG
CTACCCCGACCACATGAAGCAGCACGACTTCTTCAAGTCCGCCATGCCCGAAGGCTACGTCCAGGAGCGC
ACCATCTTCTTCAAGGACGACGGCAACTACAAGACCCGCGCCGAGGTGAAGTTCGAGGGCGACACCCTGG
TGAACCGCATCGAGCTGAAGGGCATCGACTTCAAGGAGGACGGCAACATCCTGGGGCACAAGCTGGAGTA
CAACTACAACAGCCACAACGTCTATATCATGGCCGACAAGCAGAAGAACGGCATCAAGGTGAACTTCAAG
ATCCGCCACAACATCGAGGACGGCAGCGTGCAGCTCGCCGACCACTACCAGCAGAACACCCCCATCGGCG
ACGGCCCCGTGCTGCTGCCCGACAACCACTACCTGAGCACCCAGTCCGCCCTGAGCAAAGACCCCAACGA
GAAGCGCGATCACATGGTCCTGCTGGAGTTCGTGACCGCCGCCGGGATCACTCTCGGCATGGACGAGCTG
TATAAGGGTCCGGTCGCCACCATGGTGAGCAAGGGCGAGGAGCTGTTCACCGGGGTGGTGCCCATCCTGG
TCGAGCTGGACGGCGACGTAAACGGCCACAAGTTCAGCGTGTCCGGCGAGGGCGAGGGCGATGCCACCTA
CGGCAAGCTGACCCTGAAGTTCATCTGCACCACCGGCAAGCTGCCCGTGCCCTGGCCCACCCTCGTGACC
ACCCTGACCTACGGCGTGCAGTGCTTCAGCCGCTACCCCGACCACATGAAGCAGCACGACTTCTTCAAGT
CCGCCATGCCCGAAGGCTACGTCCAGGAGCGCACCATCTTCTTCAAGGACGACGGCAACTACAAGACCCG
CGCCGAGGTGAAGTTCGAGGGCGACACCCTGGTGAACCGCATCGAGCTGAAGGGCATCGACTTCAAGGAG
GACGGCAACATCCTGGGGCACAAGCTGGAGTACAACTACAACAGCCACAACGTCTATATCATGGCCGACA
AGCAGAAGAACGGCATCAAGGTGAACTTCAAGATCCGCCACAACATCGAGGACGGCAGCGTGCAGCTCGC
CGACCACTACCAGCAGAACACCCCCATCGGCGACGGCCCCGTGCTGCTGCCCGACAACCACTACCTGAGC
ACCCAGTCCGCCCTGAGCAAAGACCCCAACGAGAAGCGCGATCACATGGTCCTGCTGGAGTTCGTGACCG
CCGCCGGGATCACTCTCGGCATGGACGAGCTGTATAAGGGTCCGGTCGCCACCATGGTGAGCAAGGGCGA
GGAGCTGTTCACCGGGGTGGTGCCCATCCTGGTCGAGCTGGACGGCGACGTAAACGGCCACAAGTTCAGC
GTGTCCGGCGAGGGCGAGGGCGATGCCACCTACGGCAAGCTGACCCTGAAGTTCATCTGCACCACCGGCA
AGCTGCCCGTGCCCTGGCCCACCCTCGTGACCACCCTGACCTACGGCGTGCAGTGCTTCAGCCGCTACCC
CGACCACATGAAGCAGCACGACTTCTTCAAGTCCGCCATGCCCGAAGGCTACGTCCAGGAGCGCACCATC
TTCTTCAAGGACGACGGCAACTACAAGACCCGCGCCGAGGTGAAGTTCGAGGGCGACACCCTGGTGAACC
GCATCGAGCTGAAGGGCATCGACTTCAAGGAGGACGGCAACATCCTGGGGCACAAGCTGGAGTACAACTA
CAACAGCCACAACGTCTATATCATGGCCGACAAGCAGAAGAACGGCATCAAGGTGAACTTCAAGATCCGC
CACAACATCGAGGACGGCAGCGTGCAGCTCGCCGACCACTACCAGCAGAACACCCCCATCGGCGACGGCC
CCGTGCTGCTGCCCGACAACCACTACCTGAGCACCCAGTCCGCCCTGAGCAAAGACCCCAACGAGAAGCG
CGATCACATGGTCCTGCTGGAGTTCGTGACCGCCGCCGGGATCACTCTCGGCATGGACGAGCTGTACAAG
GGTCCGGTCGCCACCATGGTGAGCAAGGGCGAGGAGCTGTTCACCGGGGTGGTGCCCATCCTGGTCGAGC
TGGACGGCGACGTAAACGGCCACAAGTTCAGCGTGTCCGGCGAGGGCGAGGGCGATGCCACCTACGGCAA
GCTGACCCTGAAGTTCATCTGCACCACCGGCAAGCTGCCCGTGCCCTGGCCCACCCTCGTGACCACCCTG
ACCTACGGCGTGCAGTGCTTCAGCCGCTACCCCGACCACATGAAGCAGCACGACTTCTTCAAGTCCGCCA
TGCCCGAAGGCTACGTCCAGGAGCGCACCATCTTCTTCAAGGACGACGGCAACTACAAGACCCGCGCCGA
GGTGAAGTTCGAGGGCGACACCCTGGTGAACCGCATCGAGCTGAAGGGCATCGACTTCAAGGAGGACGGC
AACATCCTGGGGCACAAGCTGGAGTACAACTACAACAGCCACAACGTCTATATCATGGCCGACAAGCAGA
AGAACGGCATCAAGGTGAACTTCAAGATCCGCCACAACATCGAGGACGGCAGCGTGCAGCTCGCCGACCA
CTACCAGCAGAACACCCCCATCGGCGACGGCCCCGTGCTGCTGCCCGACAACCACTACCTGAGCACCCAG
TCCGCCCTGAGCAAAGACCCCAACGAGAAGCGCGATCACATGGTCCTGCTGGAGTTCGTGACCGCCGCCG
GGATCACTCTCGGCATGGACGAGCTGTACAAGGGTCCGGTCGCCACCATGGTGAGCAAGGGCGAGGAGCT
GTTCACCGGGGTGGTGCCCATCCTGGTCGAGCTGGACGGCGACGTAAACGGCCACAAGTTCAGCGTGTCC
GGCGAGGGCGAGGGCGATGCCACCTACGGCAAGCTGACCCTGAAGTTCATCTGCACCACCGGCAAGCTGC
CCGTGCCCTGGCCCACCCTCGTGACCACCCTGACCTACGGCGTGCAGTGCTTCAGCCGCTACCCCGACCA
CATGAAGCAGCACGACTTCTTCAAGTCCGCCATGCCCGAAGGCTACGTCCAGGAGCGCACCATCTTCTTC
AAGGACGACGGCAACTACAAGACCCGCGCCGAGGTGAAGTTCGAGGGCGACACCCTGGTGAACCGCATCG
AGCTGAAGGGCATCGACTTCAAGGAGGACGGCAACATCCTGGGGCACAAGCTGGAGTACAACTACAACAG
CCACAACGTCTATATCATGGCCGACAAGCAGAAGAACGGCATCAAGGTGAACTTCAAGATCCGCCACAAC
ATCGAGGACGGCAGCGTGCAGCTCGCCGACCACTACCAGCAGAACACCCCCATCGGCGACGGCCCCGTGC
TGCTGCCCGACAACCACTACCTGAGCACCCAGTCCGCCCTGAGCAAAGACCCCAACGAGAAGCGCGATCA
CATGGTCCTGCTGGAGTTCGTGACCGCCGCCGGGATCACTCTCGGCATGGACGAGCTGTACAAGGGTCCG
GTCGCCACCATGGTGAGCAAGGGCGAGGAGCTGTTCACCGGGGTGGTGCCCATCCTGGTCGAGCTGGACG
GCGACGTAAACGGCCACAAGTTCAGCGTGTCCGGCGAGGGCGAGGGCGATGCCACCTACGGCAAGCTGAC
CCTGAAGTTCATCTGCACCACCGGCAAGCTGCCCGTGCCCTGGCCCACCCTCGTGACCACCCTGACCTAC
GGCGTGCAGTGCTTCAGCCGCTACCCCGACCACATGAAGCAGCACGACTTCTTCAAGTCCGCCATGCCCG
AAGGCTACGTCCAGGAGCGCACCATCTTCTTCAAGGACGACGGCAACTACAAGACCCGCGCCGAGGTGAA
GTTCGAGGGCGACACCCTGGTGAACCGCATCGAGCTGAAGGGCATCGACTTCAAGGAGGACGGCAACATC
CTGGGGCACAAGCTGGAGTACAACTACAACAGCCACAACGTCTATATCATGGCCGACAAGCAGAAGAACG
GCATCAAGGTGAACTTCAAGATCCGCCACAACATCGAGGACGGCAGCGTGCAGCTCGCCGACCACTACCA
GCAGAACACCCCCATCGGCGACGGCCCCGTGCTGCTGCCCGACAACCACTACCTGAGCACCCAGTCCGCC
CTGAGCAAAGACCCCAACGAGAAGCGCGATCACATGGTCCTGCTGGAGTTCGTGACCGCCGCCGGGATCA
CTCTCGGCATGGACGAGCTGTATAAGGGTCCGGTCGCCACCATGGTGAGCAAGGGCGAGGAGCTGTTCAC
CGGGGTGGTGCCCATCCTGGTCGAGCTGGACGGCGACGTAAACGGCCACAAGTTCAGCGTGTCCGGCGAG
GGCGAGGGCGATGCCACCTACGGCAAGCTGACCCTGAAGTTCATCTGCACCACCGGCAAGCTGCCCGTGC
CCTGGCCCACCCTCGTGACCACCCTGACCTACGGCGTGCAGTGCTTCAGCCGCTACCCCGACCACATGAA
GCAGCACGACTTCTTCAAGTCCGCCATGCCCGAAGGCTACGTCCAGGAGCGCACCATCTTCTTCAAGGAC
GACGGCAACTACAAGACCCGCGCCGAGGTGAAGTTCGAGGGCGACACCCTGGTGAACCGCATCGAGCTGA
AGGGCATCGACTTCAAGGAGGACGGCAACATCCTGGGGCACAAGCTGGAGTACAACTACAACAGCCACAA
CGTCTATATCATGGCCGACAAGCAGAAGAACGGCATCAAGGTGAACTTCAAGATCCGCCACAACATCGAG
GACGGCAGCGTGCAGCTCGCCGACCACTACCAGCAGAACACCCCCATCGGCGACGGCCCCGTGCTGCTGC
CCGACAACCACTACCTGAGCACCCAGTCCGCCCTGAGCAAAGACCCCAACGAGAAGCGCGATCACATGGT
CCTGCTGGAGTTCGTGACCGCCGCCGGGATCACTCTCGGCATGGACGAGCTGTATAAGGGTCCGGTCGCC
ACCATGGTGAGCAAGGGCGAGGAGCTGTTCACCGGGGTGGTGCCCATCCTGGTCGAGCTGGACGGCGACG
TAAACGGCCACAAGTTCAGCGTGTCCGGCGAGGGCGAGGGCGATGCCACCTACGGCAAGCTGACCCTGAA
GTTCATCTGCACCACCGGCAAGCTGCCCGTGCCCTGGCCCACCCTCGTGACCACCCTGACCTACGGCGTG
CAGTGCTTCAGCCGCTACCCCGACCACATGAAGCAGCACGACTTCTTCAAGTCCGCCATGCCCGAAGGCT
ACGTCCAGGAGCGCACCATCTTCTTCAAGGACGACGGCAACTACAAGACCCGCGCCGAGGTGAAGTTCGA
GGGCGACACCCTGGTGAACCGCATCGAGCTGAAGGGCATCGACTTCAAGGAGGACGGCAACATCCTGGGG
CACAAGCTGGAGTACAACTACAACAGCCACAACGTCTATATCATGGCCGACAAGCAGAAGAACGGCATCA
AGGTGAACTTCAAGATCCGCCACAACATCGAGGACGGCAGCGTGCAGCTCGCCGACCACTACCAGCAGAA
CACCCCCATCGGCGACGGCCCCGTGCTGCTGCCCGACAACCACTACCTGAGCACCCAGTCCGCCCTGAGC
AAAGACCCCAACGAGAAGCGCGATCACATGGTCCTGCTGGAGTTCGTGACCGCCGCCGGGATCACTCTCG
GCATGGACGAGCTGTACAAGTAAAGCGGCCGCGACTCTAGATCATAATCAGCCATACCACATTTGTAGAG
GTTTTACTTGCTTTAAAAAACCTCCCACACCTCCCCCTGAACCTGAAACATAAAATGAATGCAATTGTTG
TTGTTAACTTGTTTATTGCAGCTTATAATGGTTACAAATAAAGCAATAGCATCACAAATTTCACAAATAA
AGCATTTTTTTCACTGCATTCTAGTTGTGGTTTGTCCAAACTCATCAATGTATCTTAAGGCGTAAATTGT
AAGCGTTAATATTTTGTTAAAATTCGCGTTAAATTTTTGTTAAATCAGCTCATTTTTTAACCAATAGGCC
GAAATCGGCAAAATCCCTTATAAATCAAAAGAATAGACCGAGATAGGGT
[37 nt withheld, positions 7610-7646]
AAAGAACGTGGACTCCAACGTCAAAGG
[49 nt withheld, positions 7674-7722]
T
[91 nt withheld, positions 7724-7814]
G
[124 nt withheld, positions 7816-7939]
CAGGTGGCACTTTTCGGGGAAATGTGCGCGGAACCCCTATTTGTTTATTTTTCTAAATACATTCAAATAT
GTATCCGCTCATGAGACAATAACCCTGATAAATGCTTCAATAATATTGAAAAAGGAAGAGTCCTGAGGCG
GAAAGAACCAGCTGTGGAATGTGTGTCAGTTAGGGTGTGGAAAGTCCCCAGGCTCCCCAGCAGGCAGAAG
TATGCAAAGCATGCATCTCAATTAGTCAGCAACCAGGTGTGGAAAGTCCCCAGGCTCCCCAGCAGGCAGA
AGTATGCAAAGCATGCATCTCAATTAGTCAGCAACCATAGTCCCGCCCCTAACTCCGCCCATCCCGCCCC
TAACTCCGCCCAGTTCCGCCCATTCTCCGCCCCATGGCTGACTAATTTTTTTTATTTATGCAGAGGCCGA
GGCCGCCTCGGCCTCTGAGCTATTCCAGAAGTAGTGAGGAGGCTTTTTTGGAGGCCTAGGCTTTTGCAAA
GATCGATCAAGAGACAGGATGAGGATCGTTTCGCATGATTGAACAAGATGGATTGCACGCAGGTTCTCCG
GCCGCTTGGGTGGAGAGGCTATTCGGCTATGACTGGGCACAACAGACAATCGGCTGCTCTGATGCCGCCG
TGTTCCGGCTGTCAGCGCAGGGGCGCCCGGTTCTTTTTGTCAAGACCGACCTGTCCGGTGCCCTGAATGA
ACTGCAAGACGAGGCAGCGCGGCTATCGTGGCTGGCCACGACGGGCGTTCCTTGCGCAGCTGTGCTCGAC
GTTGTCACTGAAGCGGGAAGGGACTGGCTGCTATTGGGCGAAGTGCCGGGGCAGGATCTCCTGTCATCTC
ACCTTGCTCCTGCCGAGAAAGTATCCATCATGGCTGATGCAATGCGGCGGCTGCATACGCTTGATCCGGC
TACCTGCCCATTCGACCACCAAGCGAAACATCGCATCGAGCGAGCACGTACTCGGATGGAAGCCGGTCTT
GTCGATCAGGATGATCTGGACGAAGAGCATCAGGGGCTCGCGCCAGCCGAACTGTTCGCCAGGCTCAAGG
CGAGCATGCCCGACGGCGAGGATCTCGTCGTGACCCATGGCGATGCCTGCTTGCCGAATATCATGGTGGA
AAATGGCCGCTTTTCTGGATTCATCGACTGTGGCCGGCTGGGTGTGGCGGACCGCTATCAGGACATAGCG
TTGGCTACCCGTGATATTGCTGAAGAGCTTGGCGGCGAATGGGCTGACCGCTTCCTCGTGCTTTACGGTA
TCGCCGCTCCCGATTCGCAGCGCATCGCCTTCTATCGCCTTCTTGACGAGTTCTTCTGAGCGGGACTCTG
GGGTTCGAAATGACCGACCAAGCGACGCCCAACCTGCCATCACGAGATTTCGATTCCACCGCCGCCTTCT
ATGAAAGGTTGGGCTTCGGAATCGTTTTCCGGGACGCCGGCTGGATGATCCTCCAGCGCGGGGATCTCAT
GCTGGAGTTCTTCGCCCACCCTAGGGGGAGGCTAACTGAAACACGGAAGGAGACAATACCGGAAGGAACC
CGCGCTATGACGGCAATAAAAAGACAGAATAAAACGCACGGTGTTGGGTCGTTTGTTCATAAACGCGGGG
TTCGGTCCCAGGGCTGGCACTCTGTCGATACCCCACCGAGACCCCATTGGGGCCAATACGCCCGCGTTTC
TTCCTTTTCCCCACCCCACCCCCCAAGTTCGGGTGAAGGCCCAGGGCTCGCAGCCAACGTCGGGGCGGCA
GGCCCTGCCATAGCCTCAGGTTACTCATATATACTTTAGATTGATTTAAAACTTCATTTTTAATTTAAAA
GGATCTAGGTGAAGATCCTTTTTGATAATCTCATGACCAAAATCCCTTAACGTGAGTTTTCGTTCCACTG
AGCGTCAGACCCCGTAGAAAAGATCAAAGGATCTTCTTGAGATCCTTTTTTTCTGCGCGTAATCTGCTGC
TTGCAAACAAAAAAACCACCGCTACCAGCGGTGGTTTGTTTGCCGGATCAAGAGCTACCAACTCTTTTTC
CGAAGGTAACTGGCTTCAGCAGAGCGCAGATACCAAATACTGTTCTTCTAGTGTAGCCGTAGTTAGGCCA
CCACTTCAAGAACTCTGTAGCACCGCCTACATACCTCGCTCTGCTAATCCTGTTACCAGTGGCTGCTGCC
AGTGGCGATAAGTCGTGTCTTACCGGGTTGGACTCAAGACGATAGTTACCGGATAAGGCGCAGCGGTCGG
GCTGAACGGGGGGTTCGTGCACACAGCCCAGCTTGGAGCGAACGACCTACACCGAACTGAGATACCTACA
GCGTGAGCTATGAGAAAGCGCCACGCTTCCCGAAGGGAGAAAGGCGGACAGGTATCCGGTAAGCGGCAGG
GTCGGAACAGGAGAGCGCACGAGGGAGCTTCCAGGGGGAAACGCCTGGTATCTTTATAGTCCTGTCGGGT
TTCGCCACCTCTGACTTGAGCGTCGATTTTTGTGATGCTCGTCAGGGGGGCGGAGCCTATGGAAAAACGC
CAGCAACGCGGCCTTTTTACGGTTCCTGGCCTTTTGCTGGCCTTTTGCTCACATGTTCTTTCCTGCGTTA
TCCCCTGATTCTGTGGATAACCGTATTACCGCCATGCATTAGTTATTAATAGTAATCAATTACGGGGTCA
TTAGTTCATAGCCCATATATGGAGTTCCG
Features (pLannotate 1.2.2; 25 found; start..end, strand, type, name):
      1..304     +  enhancer       CMV enhancer: human cytomegalovirus immediate early enhancer
    305..508     +  promoter       CMV promoter: human cytomegalovirus (CMV) immediate early promoter
    531..567     +  misc_feature   MCS (fragment): multiple cloning site
    580..596     +  misc_feature   MCS (fragment): multiple cloning site
    613..635     +  CDS            Strep-Tag II (fragment): peptide that binds Strep-Tactin®, an engineered form of streptavidin
    658..1374    +  CDS            EGFP: EGFP is a basic (constitutively fluorescent) green fluorescent protein published in 1996, derived from Aequorea victoria. It is reported to be a rapidly-maturing weak dimer with moderate acid sensitivity.
   1390..2106    +  CDS            EGFP: EGFP is a basic (constitutively fluorescent) green fluorescent protein published in 1996, derived from Aequorea victoria. It is reported to be a rapidly-maturing weak dimer with moderate acid sensitivity.
   2122..2838    +  CDS            EGFP: EGFP is a basic (constitutively fluorescent) green fluorescent protein published in 1996, derived from Aequorea victoria. It is reported to be a rapidly-maturing weak dimer with moderate acid sensitivity.
   2854..3570    +  CDS            EGFP: EGFP is a basic (constitutively fluorescent) green fluorescent protein published in 1996, derived from Aequorea victoria. It is reported to be a rapidly-maturing weak dimer with moderate acid sensitivity.
   3586..4302    +  CDS            EGFP: EGFP is a basic (constitutively fluorescent) green fluorescent protein published in 1996, derived from Aequorea victoria. It is reported to be a rapidly-maturing weak dimer with moderate acid sensitivity.
   4318..5034    +  CDS            EGFP: EGFP is a basic (constitutively fluorescent) green fluorescent protein published in 1996, derived from Aequorea victoria. It is reported to be a rapidly-maturing weak dimer with moderate acid sensitivity.
   5050..5766    +  CDS            EGFP: EGFP is a basic (constitutively fluorescent) green fluorescent protein published in 1996, derived from Aequorea victoria. It is reported to be a rapidly-maturing weak dimer with moderate acid sensitivity.
   5782..6498    +  CDS            EGFP: EGFP is a basic (constitutively fluorescent) green fluorescent protein published in 1996, derived from Aequorea victoria. It is reported to be a rapidly-maturing weak dimer with moderate acid sensitivity.
   6514..7233    +  CDS            EGFP: the original enhanced GFP (Yang et al., 1996) mammalian codon-optimized
   7250..7333    +  CDS            large T antigen (fragment): large T antigen from SV40 (simian virus 40)
   7356..7477    +  polyA_signal   SV40 poly(A) signal: SV40 polyadenylation signal
   7511..7939    -  rep_origin     f1 ori (sequence partly withheld): f1 bacteriophage origin of replication; arrow indicates direction of (+) strand synthesis
   7966..8070    +  promoter       AmpR promoter: bla
   8072..8429    +  promoter       SV40 promoter: SV40 enhancer and early promoter
   8464..9258    +  CDS            NeoR/KanR: aminoglycoside phosphotransferase from Tn5; aph(3')-II (or nptII); confers resistance to neomycin, kanamycin, and G418 (Geneticin®)
   9279..9431    +  CDS            ble (fragment): BLE_KLEPN - Experimental evidence at protein level: Swiss-Prot protein existence level 1. Binding protein with a strong affinity to the bleomycin family of antibiotics. Binds to CL990; an antimitotic-antibiotic compound. From Klebsiella pneumoniae.
   9490..9537    +  polyA_signal   HSV TK poly(A) signal: herpes simplex virus thymidine kinase polyadenylation signal (Cole and Stacy, 1985)
   9628..9644    -  polyA_signal   bGH poly(A) signal (fragment): bovine growth hormone polyadenylation signal
   9866..10454   +  rep_origin     ori: high-copy-number ColE1/pMB1/pBR322/pUC origin of replication
  10569..10628   +  enhancer       CMV enhancer (fragment): human cytomegalovirus immediate early enhancer
