[The description below was written by a language model from this plasmid's Addgene catalogue record and pLannotate feature annotations shown in this document.]
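Description:
pStrep-9xEGFP-N1 is a mammalian expression plasmid built on the pEGFP-N1 backbone that drives production of a Strep-tagged concatemer of nine enhanced green fluorescent protein units. The annotated sequence record is about 10.6 kb. Transcription comes from the human cytomegalovirus immediate early enhancer and promoter, followed by remnants of a multiple cloning site, a Strep-tag II coding segment, and then nine consecutive EGFP coding regions in the same orientation, separated by short spacers. The cassette is terminated by the SV40 polyadenylation signal. The Strep-tag II peptide binds Strep-Tactin, an engineered streptavidin, so the large fluorescent fusion can be affinity captured or detected through the tag as well as by its fluorescence. The concatemer was introduced by restriction cloning between a BspEI site, which was destroyed, and a NotI site, which was retained. The depositor notes that the cloning site region upstream of the tag in the multimeric vectors of this series differs from that of the monomeric version.

The plasmid is propagated in E. coli at high copy from a ColE1/pUC-type origin, and it also carries an f1 phage origin. A single Tn5 aminoglycoside phosphotransferase gene serves both hosts. The bacterial bla promoter drives it for kanamycin selection, and the SV40 enhancer/early promoter with an HSV TK polyadenylation signal drives it for G418 selection of transfected mammalian cells. Small annotated fragments (SV40 large T antigen, ble, bGH poly(A)) appear to be partial matches in backbone sequence rather than functional parts. The construct belongs to a toolkit of Strep-tagged EGFP concatemers of different lengths for expression in mammalian cells. The record does not specify further applications.
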