Addgene plasmid #122496: pStrep-9xEGFP-N1
Purpose: Expression of Strep-tagged 9xEGFP
Depositing lab: Georg Mayr. Depositing organization: Universitaetsklinikum Hamburg-Eppendorf. Publication: A toolkit for expression of Strep-tagged enhanced green fluorescent protein concatemers in mammalian cells. Zweifel A, Giehler S, Nalaskowski MM. Anal Biochem. 2019 Sep 12:113430. doi: 10.1016/j.ab.2019.113430. PubMed 31521668.
Backbone
  Vector backbone: pEGFP-N1
  Vector type: Mammalian Expression
  Selectable markers: Neomycin (select with G418)
Growth in bacteria
  Bacterial resistance: Kanamycin, 50 μg/mL
  Growth temperature: 37°C
  Growth strain: DH5alpha
  Copy number: High Copy
Gene/Insert
  Gene/Insert name: Strep-tagged 9xEGFP
  Promoter: CMV
  Cloning method: Restriction Enzyme; 5′ cloning site BspEI (destroyed during cloning); 3′ cloning site NotI (not destroyed)
  Sequencing primers: 5′ AGCTGGTTTAGTGAACCGTCA
Terms and licenses: Academic/Nonprofit Terms; Industry Terms: Not Available to Industry
Depositor comments: Please note: The MCS of Strep-tagged multimeric EGFP vectors differs from the MCS of the Strep-tagged monomeric EGFP vector. pStrep-1xEGFP-N1: G CTA GCG CTA CCG GAC TCA GAT CTC GAG CTC AAG CTT CGA ATT CTG CAG TCG ACG GTA CCG CGG GCC CGG GAT CCA GCC ACC ATG AGC GCT TGG AGC CAC CCG CAG TTC GAA AAA CGG GAT CCA CCG GTC GCC ACC ATG GTG pStrep-2x/…/12xEGFP-N1: G CTA GCG CTA CCG GAC TCA GAT CTC GAG CTC AAG CTT GAA ATC GAA TTC CCG CGG GCC CGG GAT CCA GCC ACC ATG AGC GCT TGG AGC CAC CCG CAG TTC GAA AAA CGG GAT CCA CCG GTC GCC ACC ATG GTG
How to cite: pStrep-9xEGFP-N1 was a gift from Georg Mayr (Addgene plasmid # 122496 ; http://n2t.net/addgene:122496 ; RRID:Addgene_122496)
